Addgene plasmid #19597: pCM1.109
Depositing lab: Geraldine Seydoux. Depositing organization: Johns Hopkins University and School of Medicine.
Backbone
  Vector backbone: PDONRP4P1R
  Backbone size w/o insert (bp): 2645
  Vector type: Worm Expression
Growth in bacteria
  Bacterial resistance: Kanamycin, 50 μg/mL
  Growth temperature: 37°C
  Growth strain: DH5alpha
  Growth instructions: DH5alpha
  Copy number: Unknown
Gene/Insert
  Gene/Insert name: pgl-3 prom in PDONRP4P1R
  Species: C. elegans (nematode)
  Insert size (bp): 713
  Cloning method: Gateway Cloning; 5′ cloning site attP4 (destroyed during cloning); 3′ cloning site attP1R (destroyed during cloning)
  Sequencing primers: 5′ M13Forward
Terms and licenses: Academic/Nonprofit Terms; Industry Terms: Not Available to Industry
How to cite: pCM1.109 was a gift from Geraldine Seydoux (Addgene plasmid # 19597 ; http://n2t.net/addgene:19597 ; RRID:Addgene_19597)
