[The description below was written by a language model from this plasmid's Addgene catalogue record and pLannotate feature annotations shown in this document.]
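Description:
pCM1.109 is a Gateway entry clone that carries the promoter region of the C. elegans pgl-3 gene in the pDONR P4-P1R donor backbone. It is catalogued as a worm expression vector. In practice it is a bacterial cloning intermediate rather than a finished expression construct, because it supplies only the 5′ regulatory element of a multi-fragment assembly. The 713 bp promoter fragment was introduced by a BP recombination that consumed the attP4 and attP1R sites of the donor vector. The insert is therefore now flanked by the recombinant sites needed for a later LR reaction. The annotation reflects this: an attL-type site overlapping an attB4 core lies upstream of the insert region, and an attR1 site lies downstream, consistent with an attL4/attR1 "slot 1" entry clone of the MultiSite Gateway system.

The plasmid is propagated in E. coli through a high-copy ColE1/pUC-type origin and selected with kanamycin through the aph(3′)-Ia resistance gene. The rrnB T1 and T2 terminators sit upstream of the recombination cassette and insulate the insert from read-through transcription originating in the backbone. A T7 promoter lies just beyond the attR1 site. The short lacI and lacZα fragments detected are backbone remnants with no functional role. The promoter insert itself is not annotated in the feature table, but it occupies the interval between the two att sites, and the 3,356 nt sequence length matches backbone plus insert.

The record does not state a specific purpose. The construct's design indicates recombination with a middle-position coding sequence entry clone, a 3′ UTR entry clone and a destination vector to build transgenes driven by the pgl-3 promoter in C. elegans.
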