Features (pLannotate 1.2.2; 10 found; start..end, strand, type, name):
    121..213     +  CDS            lacI (fragment): lac repressor; lacI; The lac repressor binds to the lac operator to inhibit transcription in E. coli. This inhibition can be relieved by adding lactose or isopropyl-β-D-thiogalactopyranoside (IPTG).
    268..295     -  terminator     rrnB T2 terminator: transcription terminator T2 from the E. coli rrnB gene
    427..470     +  terminator     rrnB T1 terminator: Escherichia coli rrnB; transcription terminator T1 from the E. coli rrnB gene
    517..553     -  CDS            lacZα (fragment): LacZα fragment of β-galactosidase; lacZ fragment
    592..677     +  protein_bind   attL1 (fragment): mutant version of attL; recombination site for the Gateway® LR reaction LR Clonase™
    668..688     +  protein_bind   attB4: mutant version of attB; core recombination site for the Gateway® BP reaction BP Clonase™
   1401..1525    +  protein_bind   attR1: mutant version of attR; recombination site for the Gateway® LR reaction LR Clonase™
   1598..1616    -  promoter       T7 promoter: promoter for bacteriophage T7 RNA polymerase
   1750..2559    +  CDS            KanR: aminoglycoside phosphotransferase; aph(3')-Ia; confers resistance to kanamycin in bacteria or G418 (Geneticin®) in eukaryotes
   2706..3294    +  rep_origin     ori: high-copy-number ColE1/pMB1/pBR322/pUC origin of replication
>Addgene plasmid #19597 | pCM1.109 | depositor full sequence | sequence record 9231 | Author sequence
CTTTCCTGCGTTATCCCCTGATTCTGTGGATAACCGTATTACCGCCTTTGAGTGAGCTGATACCGCTCGC
CGCAGCCGAACGACCGAGCGCAGCGAGTCAGTGAGCGAGGAAGCGGAAGAGCGCCCAATACGCAAACCGC
CTCTCCCCGCGCGTTGGCCGATTCATTAATGCAGCTGGCACGACAGGTTTCCCGACTGGAAAGCGGGCAG
TGAGCGCAACGCAATTAATACGCGTACCGCTAGCCAGGAAGAGTTTGTAGAAACGCAAAAAGGCCATCCG
TCAGGATGGCCTTCTGCTTAGTTTGATGCCTGGCAGTTTATGGCGGGCGTCCTGCCCGCCACCCTCCGGG
CCGTTGCTTCACAACGTTCAAATCCGCTCCCGGCGGATTTGTCCTACTCAGGAGAGCGTTCACCGACAAA
CAACAGATAAAACGAAAGGCCCAGTCTTCCGACTGAGCCTTTCGTTTTATTTGATGCCTGGCAGTTCCCT
ACTCTCGCGTTAACGCTAGCATGGATGTTTTCCCAGTCACGACGTTGTAAAACGACGGCCAGTCTTAAGC
TCGGGCCCGCGTTAACGCTACCATGGAGCTCCAAATAATGATTTTATTTTGACTGATAGTGACCTGTTCG
TTGCAACAAATTGATAAGCAATGCTTTTTTATAATGCCAACTTTGTATAGAAAAGTTGTCACATTGTGTG
AATAATCAAATTAATTTCGATCTCACCATTGTATTATATCTCTCCCTCTTGTAGGTGTCCCAGATACTGG
TTTTTTTGCATCTAATCATTATTTATTGTTCCTTTGACAAACCAATTCCTATCAATGAACCAATTACTGC
ATAAAGTTTCAGCGTTTTCTCGTCTTTTCAAAACCTTTCAGATTTTCGGAACAGTGTTCACAGCGGGAAA
AGATAGATAAAGTCCCGGAACATCTAGCAGACAGTCTTCTTCACCGTTTGGAAATTTTTGTTGTTTTCCT
TCTGGAAAAATTGTATATCAAGTTCATTCGACTGATCAAGCTCGATTTCTTAAAATACACAACTTATCGG
CTTAACTTGCAATTTTTGCAATATTCAGATCTTTTTTCAAATAAAGCAACAAATTCTGTTTAAATTTACT
CGCAATATTTCGAATTCGGTAATGAAAAGTACTTTCAGAGAACTTTCTAGATTTTTTTTTGAAAAACTGA
TTTAATTTTTAAAGGCGCACGCCTTTTCCCACGCGATGGGTCCCGACTGGAAAAGCCTCCACGAACTTTT
CGATGATTTAGAAGTCAATTTTTTTAAAAAGTTTTTTGTGTGTTTTTGCTCGAAGTTTCTTATTTTCAAT
CATCATTTGGTGAATTTAAACATTTTACACGTAAAATTTCAGTGTTATTCGTGATTAAAAAGTTCACATG
ACAAGTTTGTACAAAAAAGTTGAACGAGAAACGTAAAATGATATAAATATCAATATATTAAATTAGATTT
TGCATAAAAAACAGACTACATAATACTGTAAAACACAACATATGCAGTCACTATGAATCAACTACTTAGA
TGGTATTAGTGACCTGTAGAATTCGAGCTCTAGAGCTGCAGGGCGGCCGCGATATCCCCTATAGTGAGTC
GTATTACATGGTCATAGCTGTTTCCTGGCAGCTCTGGCCCGTGTCTCAAAATCTCTGATGTTACATTGCA
CAAGATAAAAATATATCATCATGAACAATAAAACTGTCTGCTTACATAAACAGTAATACAAGGGGTGTTA
TGAGCCATATTCAACGGGAAACGTCGAGGCCGCGATTAAATTCCAACATGGATGCTGATTTATATGGGTA
TAAATGGGCTCGCGATAATGTCGGGCAATCAGGTGCGACAATCTATCGCTTGTATGGGAAGCCCGATGCG
CCAGAGTTGTTTCTGAAACATGGCAAAGGTAGCGTTGCCAATGATGTTACAGATGAGATGGTCAGACTAA
ACTGGCTGACGGAATTTATGCCTCTTCCGACCATCAAGCATTTTATCCGTACTCCTGATGATGCATGGTT
ACTCACCACTGCGATCCCCGGAAAAACAGCATTCCAGGTATTAGAAGAATATCCTGATTCAGGTGAAAAT
ATTGTTGATGCGCTGGCAGTGTTCCTGCGCCGGTTGCATTCGATTCCTGTTTGTAATTGTCCTTTTAACA
GCGATCGCGTATTTCGTCTCGCTCAGGCGCAATCACGAATGAATAACGGTTTGGTTGATGCGAGTGATTT
TGATGACGAGCGTAATGGCTGGCCTGTTGAACAAGTCTGGAAAGAAATGCATAAACTTTTGCCATTCTCA
CCGGATTCAGTCGTCACTCATGGTGATTTCTCACTTGATAACCTTATTTTTGACGAGGGGAAATTAATAG
GTTGTATTGATGTTGGACGAGTCGGAATCGCAGACCGATACCAGGATCTTGCCATCCTATGGAACTGCCT
CGGTGAGTTTTCTCCTTCATTACAGAAACGGCTTTTTCAAAAATATGGTATTGATAATCCTGATATGAAT
AAATTGCAGTTTCATTTGATGCTCGATGAGTTTTTCTAATCAGAATTGGTTAATTGGTTGTAACACTGGC
AGAGCATTACGCTGACTTGACGGGACGGCGCAAGCTCATGACCAAAATCCCTTAACGTGAGTTACGCGTC
GTTCCACTGAGCGTCAGACCCCGTAGAAAAGATCAAAGGATCTTCTTGAGATCCTTTTTTTCTGCGCGTA
ATCTGCTGCTTGCAAACAAAAAAACCACCGCTACCAGCGGTGGTTTGTTTGCCGGATCAAGAGCTACCAA
CTCTTTTTCCGAAGGTAACTGGCTTCAGCAGAGCGCAGATACCAAATACTGTCCTTCTAGTGTAGCCGTA
GTTAGGCCACCACTTCAAGAACTCTGTAGCACCGCCTACATACCTCGCTCTGCTAATCCTGTTACCAGTG
GCTGCTGCCAGTGGCGATAAGTCGTGTCTTACCGGGTTGGACTCAAGACGATAGTTACCGGATAAGGCGC
AGCGGTCGGGCTGAACGGGGGGTTCGTGCACACAGCCCAGCTTGGAGCGAACGACCTACACCGAACTGAG
ATACCTACAGCGTGAGCATTGAGAAAGCGCCACGCTTCCCGAAGGGAGAAAGGCGGACAGGTATCCGGTA
AGCGGCAGGGTCGGAACAGGAGAGCGCACGAGGGAGCTTCCAGGGGGAAACGCCTGGTATCTTTATAGTC
CTGTCGGGTTTCGCCACCTCTGACTTGAGCGTCGATTTTTGTGATGCTCGTCAGGGGGGCGGAGCCTATG
GAAAAACGCCAGCAACGCGGCCTTTTTACGGTTCCTGGCCTTTTGCTGGCCTTTTGCTCACATGTT
