>Addgene plasmid #19597 | pCM1.109 | addgene partial sequence | sequence record 25344 | 19597 with pDONR201F (TCGCGTTAACGCTAGCATGGATCTC)
NNNNNNNTNNTTTTNACTGATAGTGACCTGTTCGTTGCAACAAATTGATAAGCAATGCTTTTTTATAATG
CCAACTTTGTATAGAAAAGTTGTCACATTGTGTGAATAATCAAATTAATTTCGATCTCACCATTGTATTA
TATCTCTCCCTCTTGTAGGTGTCCCAGATACTGGTTTTTTTGCATCTAATCATTATTTATTGTTCCTTTG
ACAAACCAATTCCTATCAATGAACCAATTACTGCATAAAGTTTCAGCGTTTTCTCGTCTTTTCAAAACCT
TTCAGATTTTCGGAACAGTGTTCACAGCGGGAAAAGATAGATAAAGTCCCGGAACATCTAGCAGACAGTC
TTCTTCACCGTTTGGAAATTTTTGTTGTTTTCCTTCTGGAAAAATTGTATATCAAGTTCATTCGACTGAT
CAAGCTCGATTTCTTAAAATACACAACTTATCGGCTTAACTTGCAATTTTTGCAATATTCAGATCTTTTT
TCAAATAAAGCAACAAATTCTGTTTAAATTTACTCGCAATATTTCGAATTCGGTAATGAAAAGTACTTTC
AGAGAACTTTCTAGATTTTTTTTTGAAAAACTGATTTAATTTTTAAAGGCGCACGCCTTTTCCCACGCGA
TGGGTCCCGACTGGAAAAGCCTCCACGAACTTTTCGATGATTTAGAAGTCNATTTTTTTAAAAAGTTTTT
TGNGTGTTTTNNNNNCNNNNNNNNNNNNANTTTCAATCNTCNTTNGGNGAANTTAAANNTTTTANNNCGT
AAAATTTNAGN
