>Addgene plasmid #19597 | pCM1.109 | addgene partial sequence | sequence record 25345 | 19597 with T7
GAGCTCGAATTCTACAGGTCACTAATACCATCTAAGTAGTTGGTTCATAGTGACTGCATATGTTGTGTTT
TACAGTATTATGTAGTCTGTTTTTTATGCAAAATCTAATTTAATATATTGATATTTATATCATTTTACGT
TTCTCGTTCAACTTTTTTGTACAAACTTGTCATGTGAACTTTTTAATCACGAATAACACTGAAATTTTAC
GTGTAAAATGTTTAAATTCACCAAATGATGATTGAAAATAAGAAACTTCGAGCAAAAACACACAAAAAAC
TTTTTAAAAAAATTGACTTCTAAATCATCGAAAAGTTCGTGGAGGCTTTTCCAGTCGGGACCCATCGCGT
GGGAAAAGGCGTGCGCCTTTAAAAATTAAATCAGTTTTTCAAAAAAAAATCTAGAAAGTTCTCTGAAAGT
ACTTTTCATTACCGAATTCGAAATATTGCGAGTAAATTTAAACAGAATTTGTTGCTTTATTTGAAAAAAG
ATCTGAATATTGCAAAAATTGCAAGTTAAGCCGATAAGTTGTGTATTTTAAGAAATCGAGCTTGATCAGT
CGAATGAACTTGATATACAATTTTTCCAGAAGGAAAACAACAAAAATTTCCAAACGGTGAAGAAGACTGT
CTGCTAGATGTT
